>Addgene plasmid #37018 | pLKO-puro-sh-mFAK B | addgene partial sequence | sequence record 47353 | LKO1-5
ATATCGTTGTGGAAAGGACGAAACACCGGCCTGGCATCTTTGATATTATACTCGAGTTATAATATCAAAG
ATGCCAGGTTTTTGAATTCTCGACCTCGAGACAAATGGCAGTATTCATCCACAATTTTAAAAGAAAAGGG
GGGATTGGGGGGTACAGTGCAGGGGAAAGAATAGTAGACATAATAGCAACAGACATACAAACTAAAGAAT
TACAAAAACAAATTACAAAAATTCAAAATTTTCGGGTTTATTACAGGGACAGCAGAGATCCACTTTGGCC
GCGGCTCGAGGGGGTTGGGGTTGCGCCTTTTCCAAGGCAGCCCTGGGTTTGCGCAGGGACGCGGCTGCTC
TGGGCGTGGTTCCGGGAAACGCAGCGGCGCCGACCCTGGGTCTCGCACATTCTTCACGTCCGTTCGCAGC
GTCACCCGGATCTTCGCCGCTACCCTTGTGGGCCCCCCGGCGACGCTTCCTGCTCCGCCCCTAAGTCGGG
AAGGTTCCTTGCGGTTCGCGGCGTGCCGGACGTGACAAACGGAAGCCGCACGTCTCACTAGTACCCTCGC
AGACGGACAGCGCCAGGGAGCAATGGCAGCGCGCCGACCGCGATGGGCTGTGGCCAATAGCGGCTGCTCA
GCAGGGCGCGCCGAGAGCAGCGGCCGGGAAGGGGCGGTGCGGGAGGCGGGGTGTGGGGCGGTAGTGTGGG
CCCTGTTCCTGCCCGCGCGGTGTTCCGCATTCTGCAAGCCTCCGGAGCGCACGTCGGCAGTCGGCTCCCT
CGTTGACCGAATCACCGACCTCTCTCCCCAGGGGGATCCACCGGAGCTTTACCATGACCGAGTACAAGCC
CACGGTGCGCCTCGCCACCCGCGACGACGTCCCCAGGGGCCGTACGCACCCTCGCCGCCGCGTTCGCC
