[The description below was written by a language model from this plasmid's Addgene catalogue record.]
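Description:
pLKO-puro-sh-mFAK B is a lentiviral RNAi vector built on the pLKO.1 puro backbone, designed to knock down mouse focal adhesion kinase (FAK, encoded by Ptk2) in mammalian cells. The total construct is about 7.1 kb, of which the backbone accounts for roughly 7.0 kb. The small remainder is a short hairpin cassette cloned between the AgeI and EcoRI sites; the record does not say whether those sites survived cloning. In bacteria the plasmid is maintained under ampicillin selection. The catalogue lists a recombination-deficient strain for propagation, as is usual for lentiviral plasmids whose repeated terminal sequences can be unstable. The copy number is recorded as unknown.

The payload is a single shRNA, the "B" hairpin against mouse FAK, transcribed from the human U6 promoter. U6 is an RNA polymerase III promoter that produces short, precisely defined transcripts. The hairpin RNA is processed by the cellular RNAi machinery into a small interfering RNA that directs degradation of the Ptk2 message. As a lentiviral transfer vector, the plasmid is meant to be packaged into viral particles with helper functions supplied separately, so that the shRNA cassette integrates stably into the genome of transduced cells. Puromycin is the mammalian selectable marker and allows enrichment of transduced cells. No feature table is provided, so the promoter driving the puromycin gene and the individual viral elements are not itemised in the record.

The associated publication concerns integrin β1–FAK signalling in the proliferation of metastatic cancer cells disseminated in the lungs. This fits use of the construct for stable FAK depletion in mouse cells to test its role in that setting.
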