Addgene plasmid #37018: pLKO-puro-sh-mFAK B
Depositing lab: Bob Weinberg. Depositing organization: Whitehead Institute for Biomedical Research. Publication: Integrin beta1-focal adhesion kinase signaling directs the proliferation of metastatic cancer cells disseminated in the lungs. Shibue T, Weinberg RA. Proc Natl Acad Sci U S A. 2009 Jun 23;106(25):10290-5. Epub 2009 Jun 5. 10.1073/pnas.0904227106 PubMed 19502425.
Backbone
  Vector backbone: pLKO.1 puro (Addgene plasmid 8453)
  Backbone manufacturer: Weinberg lab
  Backbone size w/o insert (bp): 7032
  Total vector size (bp): 7090
  Vector type: Mammalian Expression, Lentiviral, RNAi
  Selectable markers: Puromycin
Growth in bacteria
  Bacterial resistance: Ampicillin, 100 μg/mL
  Growth temperature: 37°C
  Growth strain: Stbl3
  Copy number: Unknown
Gene/Insert
  Gene/Insert name: sh-mFAK B (alt names: FAK; shRNA against mouse FAK)
  gRNA/shRNA sequence: CCTGGCATCTTTGATATTATA
  Species: M. musculus (mouse)
  Entrez Gene: Ptk2 (a.k.a. FADK 1, FAK, FRNK, Fadk, p125FAK)
  Promoter: hU6
  Cloning method: Restriction Enzyme; 5′ cloning site AgeI (unknown if destroyed); 3′ cloning site EcoRI (unknown if destroyed)
  Sequencing primers: 5′ LKO.1 5'
Terms and licenses: Academic/Nonprofit Terms; Industry Terms: Not Available to Industry
How to cite: pLKO-puro-sh-mFAK B was a gift from Bob Weinberg (Addgene plasmid # 37018 ; http://n2t.net/addgene:37018 ; RRID:Addgene_37018)
